Addgene plasmid #191485: pLV-mScarlet-SARS-CoV-2-SL1 alone
Purpose: Lentiviral expression of SARS-CoV-2 5_ UTR SL1 alone
Depositing lab: Hao Wu. Depositing organization: Boston Children's Hospital. Publication: Targeting stem-loop 1 of the SARS-CoV-2 5' UTR to suppress viral translation and Nsp1 evasion. Vora SM, Fontana P, Mao T, Leger V, Zhang Y, Fu TM, Lieberman J, Gehrke L, Shi M, Wang L, Iwasaki A, Wu H. Proc Natl Acad Sci U S A. 2022 Mar 1;119(9). pii: 2117198119. doi: 10.1073/pnas.2117198119. PubMed 35149555.
Backbone
  Vector backbone: pLV
  Vector type: Mammalian Expression, Lentiviral
Growth in bacteria
  Bacterial resistance: Ampicillin, 100 μg/mL
  Growth temperature: 37°C
  Growth strain: NEB Stable
  Copy number: High Copy
Gene/Insert
  Gene/Insert name: SARS-CoV-2 5' UTR SL1 alone
  Species: Severe acute respiratory syndrome coronavirus 2
  Entrez Gene: NEWENTRY
  Cloning method: Gibson Cloning
Terms and licenses: Academic/Nonprofit Terms; Industry Terms: Not Available to Industry
How to cite: pLV-mScarlet-SARS-CoV-2-SL1 alone was a gift from Hao Wu (Addgene plasmid # 191485 ; http://n2t.net/addgene:191485 ; RRID:Addgene_191485)
