[The description below was written by a language model from this plasmid's Addgene catalogue record and pLannotate feature annotations shown in this document.]
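Description:
pLV-mScarlet-SARS-CoV-2-SL1 alone is a lentiviral transfer plasmid for mammalian expression, built on a pLV backbone of the third-generation, self-inactivating type. An RSV enhancer/promoter sits immediately upstream of a truncated HIV-1 5' LTR (the two are contiguous across the origin of the circular map) and drives Tat-independent production of the genomic RNA in packaging cells. This is followed by the Ψ packaging signal with a partial gag sequence, the Rev response element for Rev-dependent nuclear export, and the cPPT/CTS, which aids nuclear import of the reverse-transcribed genome. The 3' LTR carries the ΔU3 deletion, so the integrated provirus lacks LTR promoter activity. An SV40 polyadenylation signal and SV40 origin lie downstream. In bacteria the plasmid is maintained through a high-copy ColE1/pUC-type origin and selected with ampicillin via β-lactamase. An f1 origin and remnants of a lacZα/lac promoter cloning region with T7 and T3 promoters are also present.

The payload is a CMV enhancer/promoter driving the red fluorescent protein mScarlet, followed by WPRE to enhance transcript stability and expression. The catalogued insert, stem-loop 1 (SL1) of the SARS-CoV-2 5' UTR on its own, was introduced by Gibson cloning. It is not annotated as a separate feature, but the short unannotated gap between the CMV promoter and the mScarlet start is the plausible location, which would make SL1 the leader of the reporter mRNA. In the context of the associated work on SL1, viral translation and Nsp1 evasion, the construct most likely serves as a fluorescent reporter testing whether SL1 alone affects translation of a downstream transcript, although the record does not describe the assay.
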