Features (pLannotate 1.2.2; 26 found; start..end, strand, type, name):
      1..181     +  LTR            5' LTR (truncated): truncated 5' long terminal repeat (LTR) from HIV-1
    228..353     +  misc_feature   HIV-1 Ψ: packaging signal of human immunodeficiency virus type 1
    337..700     +  CDS            HIV-1 gag (fragment): gag protein from human immunodeficiency virus 1; gag
    846..1079    +  misc_feature   RRE: The Rev response element (RRE) of HIV-1 allows for Rev-dependent mRNA export from the nucleus to the cytoplasm.
   1456..1556    +  CDS            Rev (fragment): human immunodeficiency virus 1 (HIV-1) Rev protein; rev; enhances nuclear export of unspliced and incompletely spliced viral mRNAs
   1575..1691    +  misc_feature   cPPT/CTS: central polypurine tract and central termination sequence of HIV-1
   1714..2017    +  enhancer       CMV enhancer: human cytomegalovirus immediate early enhancer
   2018..2221    +  promoter       CMV promoter: human cytomegalovirus (CMV) immediate early promoter
   2274..2969    +  CDS            mScarlet: mScarlet is a basic (constitutively fluorescent) red fluorescent protein published in 2016, derived from synthetic construct. It has moderate acid sensitivity.
   2979..3567    +  misc_feature   WPRE: woodchuck hepatitis virus posttranscriptional regulatory element
   3584..3652    +  CDS            nef (fragment): NEF_HV1Z2 - Experimental evidence at protein level: Swiss-Prot protein existence level 1. Extracellular Nef protein targets CD4(+) T-lymphocytes for apoptosis by interacting with CXCR4 surface receptors. From Human immunodeficiency virus type 1 group M subtype D (isolate Z2/CDC-Z34) (HIV-1).
   3654..3887    +  LTR            3' LTR (ΔU3): self-inactivating 3' long terminal repeat (LTR) from HIV-1
   3959..4080    +  polyA_signal   SV40 poly(A) signal: SV40 polyadenylation signal
   4120..4255    +  rep_origin     SV40 ori: SV40 origin of replication
   4276..4294    -  promoter       T7 promoter: promoter for bacteriophage T7 RNA polymerase
   4302..4457    +  CDS            lacZα (fragment): LacZα fragment of β-galactosidase; lacZ fragment
   4462..4890    +  rep_origin     f1 ori (sequence partly withheld): f1 bacteriophage origin of replication; arrow indicates direction of (+) strand synthesis
   4943..5047    +  promoter       AmpR promoter: bla
   5048..5908    +  CDS            AmpR: β-lactamase; bla; confers resistance to ampicillin, carbenicillin, and related antibiotics
   6079..6667    +  rep_origin     ori: high-copy-number ColE1/pMB1/pBR322/pUC origin of replication
   6850..6942    +  CDS            lacI (fragment): lac repressor; lacI; The lac repressor binds to the lac operator to inhibit transcription in E. coli. This inhibition can be relieved by adding lactose or isopropyl-β-D-thiogalactopyranoside (IPTG).
   6955..6976    +  protein_bind   CAP binding site: CAP binding activates transcription in the presence of cAMP. E. coli catabolite activator protein
   6995..7021    +  promoter       lac promoter (fragment): promoter for the E. coli lac operon
   7029..7045    +  protein_bind   lac operator: The lac repressor binds to the lac operator to inhibit transcription in E. coli. This inhibition can be relieved by adding lactose or isopropyl-β-D-thiogalactopyranoside (IPTG). lac repressor encoded by lacI
   7090..7108    +  promoter       T3 promoter: promoter for bacteriophage T3 RNA polymerase
   7136..7362    +  promoter       RSV promoter: Rous sarcoma virus enhancer/promoter
>Addgene plasmid #191485 | pLV-mScarlet-SARS-CoV-2-SL1 alone | addgene full sequence | sequence record 377400 | Addgene NGS Result
GGGTCTCTCTGGTTAGACCAGATCTGAGCCTGGGAGCTCTCTGGCTAACTAGGGAACCCACTGCTTAAGC
CTCAATAAAGCTTGCCTTGAGTGCTTCAAGTAGTGTGTGCCCGTCTGTTGTGTGACTCTGGTAACTAGAG
ATCCCTCAGACCCTTTTAGTCAGTGTGGAAAATCTCTAGCAGTGGCGCCCGAACAGGGACTTGAAAGCGA
AAGGGAAACCAGAGGAGCTCTCTCGACGCAGGACTCGGCTTGCTGAAGCGCGCACGGCAAGAGGCGAGGG
GCGGCGACTGGTGAGTACGCCAAAAATTTTGACTAGCGGAGGCTAGAAGGAGAGAGATGGGTGCGAGAGC
GTCAGTATTAAGCGGGGGAGAATTAGATCGCGATGGGAAAAAATTCGGTTAAGGCCAGGGGGAAAGAAAA
AATATAAATTAAAACATATAGTATGGGCAAGCAGGGAGCTAGAACGATTCGCAGTTAATCCTGGCCTGTT
AGAAACATCAGAAGGCTGTAGACAAATACTGGGACAGCTACAACCATCCCTTCAGACAGGATCAGAAGAA
CTTAGATCATTATATAATACAGTAGCAACCCTCTATTGTGTGCATCAAAGGATAGAGATAAAAGACACCA
AGGAAGCTTTAGACAAGATAGAGGAAGAGCAAAACAAAAGTAAGACCACCGCACAGCAAGCGGCCGCTGA
TCTTCAGACCTGGAGGAGGAGATATGAGGGACAATTGGAGAAGTGAATTATATAAATATAAAGTAGTAAA
AATTGAACCATTAGGAGTAGCACCCACCAAGGCAAAGAGAAGAGTGGTGCAGAGAGAAAAAAGAGCAGTG
GGAATAGGAGCTTTGTTCCTTGGGTTCTTGGGAGCAGCAGGAAGCACTATGGGCGCAGCGTCAATGACGC
TGACGGTACAGGCCAGACAATTATTGTCTGGTATAGTGCAGCAGCAGAACAATTTGCTGAGGGCTATTGA
GGCGCAACAGCATCTGTTGCAACTCACAGTCTGGGGCATCAAGCAGCTCCAGGCAAGAATCCTGGCTGTG
GAAAGATACCTAAAGGATCAACAGCTCCTGGGGATTTGGGGTTGCTCTGGAAAACTCATTTGCACCACTG
CTGTGCCTTGGAATGCTAGTTGGAGTAATAAATCTCTGGAACAGATTTGGAATCACACGACCTGGATGGA
GTGGGACAGAGAAATTAACAATTACACAAGCTTAATACACTCCTTAATTGAAGAATCGCAAAACCAGCAA
GAAAAGAATGAACAAGAATTATTGGAATTAGATAAATGGGCAAGTTTGTGGAATTGGTTTAACATAACAA
ATTGGCTGTGGTATATAAAATTATTCATAATGATAGTAGGAGGCTTGGTAGGTTTAAGAATAGTTTTTGC
TGTACTTTCTATAGTGAATAGAGTTAGGCAGGGATATTCACCATTATCGTTTCAGACCCACCTCCCAACC
CCGAGGGGACCCGACAGGCCCGAAGGAATAGAAGAAGAAGGTGGAGAGAGAGACAGAGACAGATCCATTC
GATTAGTGAACGGATCTCGACGGTATCGGTTAACTTTTAAAAGAAAAGGGGGGATTGGGGGGTATAGTGC
AGGGGAAAGAATAGTAGACATAATAGCAACAGACATACAAACTAAAGAATTACAAAAACAAATTACAAAA
TTCAAAATTTTATCGATAAGCTTGGGAGTTCCGCGTTACATAACTTACGGTAAATGGCCCGCCTGGCTGA
CCGCCCAACGACCCCCGCCCATTGACGTCAATAATGACGTATGTTCCCATAGTAACGCCAATAGGGACTT
TCCATTGACGTCAATGGGTGGAGTATTTACGGTAAACTGCCCACTTGGCAGTACATCAAGTGTATCATAT
GCCAAGTACGCCCCCTATTGACGTCAATGACGGTAAATGGCCCGCCTGGCATTATGCCCAGTACATGACC
TTATGGGACTTTCCTACTTGGCAGTACATCTACGTATTAGTCATCGCTATTACCATGGTGATGCGGTTTT
GGCAGTACATCAATGGGCGTGGATAGCGGTTTGACTCACGGGGATTTCCAAGTCTCCACCCCATTGACGT
CAATGGGAGTTTGTTTTGGCACCAAAATCAACGGGACTTTCCAAAATGTCGTAACAACTCCGCCCCATTG
ACGCAAATGGGCGGTAGGCGTGTACGGTGGGAGGTCTATATAAGCAGAGCTCGTTTAGTGAACCATTAAA
GGTTTATACCTTCCCAGGTAACAAACCAACCAAATGGTGAGCAAGGGCGAGGCAGTGATCAAGGAGTTCA
TGCGGTTCAAGGTGCACATGGAGGGCTCCATGAACGGCCACGAGTTCGAGATCGAGGGCGAGGGCGAGGG
CCGCCCCTACGAGGGCACCCAGACCGCCAAGCTGAAGGTGACCAAGGGTGGCCCCCTGCCCTTCTCCTGG
GACATCCTGTCCCCTCAGTTCATGTACGGCTCCAGGGCCTTCACCAAGCACCCCGCCGACATCCCCGACT
ACTATAAGCAGTCCTTCCCCGAGGGCTTCAAGTGGGAGCGCGTGATGAACTTCGAGGACGGCGGCGCCGT
GACCGTGACCCAGGACACCTCCCTGGAGGACGGCACCCTGATCTACAAGGTGAAGCTCCGCGGCACCAAC
TTCCCTCCTGACGGCCCCGTAATGCAGAAGAAGACAATGGGCTGGGAAGCGTCCACCGAGCGGTTGTACC
CCGAGGACGGCGTGCTGAAGGGCGACATTAAGATGGCCCTGCGCCTGAAGGACGGCGGCCGCTACCTGGC
GGACTTCAAGACCACCTACAAGGCCAAGAAGCCCGTGCAGATGCCCGGCGCCTACAACGTCGACCGCAAG
TTGGACATCACCTCCCACAACGAGGACTACACCGTGGTGGAACAGTACGAACGCTCCGAGGGCCGCCACT
CCACCGGCGGCATGGACGAGCTGTACAAGTGAGTCGACAATCAACCTCTGGATTACAAAATTTGTGAAAG
ATTGACTGGTATTCTTAACTATGTTGCTCCTTTTACGCTATGTGGATACGCTGCTTTAATGCCTTTGTAT
CATGCTATTGCTTCCCGTATGGCTTTCATTTTCTCCTCCTTGTATAAATCCTGGTTGCTGTCTCTTTATG
AGGAGTTGTGGCCCGTTGTCAGGCAACGTGGCGTGGTGTGCACTGTGTTTGCTGACGCAACCCCCACTGG
TTGGGGCATTGCCACCACCTGTCAGCTCCTTTCCGGGACTTTCGCTTTCCCCCTCCCTATTGCCACGGCG
GAACTCATCGCCGCCTGCCTTGCCCGCTGCTGGACAGGGGCTCGGCTGTTGGGCACTGACAATTCCGTGG
TGTTGTCGGGGAAGCTGACGTCCTTTCCATGGCTGCTCGCCTGTGTTGCCACCTGGATTCTGCGCGGGAC
GTCCTTCTGCTACGTCCCTTCGGCCCTCAATCCAGCGGACCTTCCTTCCCGCGGCCTGCTGCCGGCTCTG
CGGCCTCTTCCGCGTCTTCGCCTTCGCCCTCAGACGAGTCGGATCTCCCTTTGGGCCGCCTCCCCGCCTG
GAATTCGAGCTCGGTACCTTTAAGACCAATGACTTACAAGGCAGCTGTAGATCTTAGCCACTTTTTAAAA
GAAAAGGGGGGACTGGAAGGGCTAATTCACTCCCAACGAAGACAAGATCTGCTTTTTGCTTGTACTGGGT
CTCTCTGGTTAGACCAGATCTGAGCCTGGGAGCTCTCTGGCTAACTAGGGAACCCACTGCTTAAGCCTCA
ATAAAGCTTGCCTTGAGTGCTTCAAGTAGTGTGTGCCCGTCTGTTGTGTGACTCTGGTAACTAGAGATCC
CTCAGACCCTTTTAGTCAGTGTGGAAAATCTCTAGCAGTAGTAGTTCATGTCATCTTATTATTCAGTATT
TATAACTTGCAAAGAAATGAATATCAGAGAGTGAGAGGAACTTGTTTATTGCAGCTTATAATGGTTACAA
ATAAAGCAATAGCATCACAAATTTCACAAATAAAGCATTTTTTTCACTGCATTCTAGTTGTGGTTTGTCC
AAACTCATCAATGTATCTTATCATGTCTGGCTCTAGCTATCCCGCCCCTAACTCCGCCCATCCCGCCCCT
AACTCCGCCCAGTTCCGCCCATTCTCCGCCCAATGGCTGACTAATTTTTTTTATTTATGCAGAGGCCGAG
GCCGCCTCGGCCTCTGAGCTATTCCAGAAGTAGTGAGGAGGCTTTTTTGGAGGCCTAGGGACGTACCCAA
TTCGCCCTATAGTGAGTCGTATTACGCGCGCTCACTGGCCGTCGTTTTACAACGTCGTGACTGGGAAAAC
CCTGGCGTTACCCAACTTAATCGCCTTGCAGCACATCCCCCTTTCGCCAGCTGGCGTAATAGCGAAGAGG
CCCGCACCGATCGCCCTTCCCAACAGTTGCGCAGCCTGAATGGCGAATGGG
[124 nt withheld, positions 4462-4585]
C
[91 nt withheld, positions 4587-4677]
A
[49 nt withheld, positions 4679-4727]
CCTTTGACGTTGGAGTCCACGTTCTTT
[37 nt withheld, positions 4755-4791]
ACCCTATCTCGGTCTATTCTTTTGATTTATAAGGGATTTTGCCGATTTCGGCCTATTGGTTAAAAAATGA
GCTGATTTAACAAAAATTTAACGCGAATTTTAACAAAATATTAACGCTTACAATTTAGGTGGCACTTTTC
GGGGAAATGTGCGCGGAACCCCTATTTGTTTATTTTTCTAAATACATTCAAATATGTATCCGATCATGAG
ACAATAACCCTGATAAATGCTTCAATAATATTGAAAAAGGAAGAGTATGAGTATTCAACATTTCCGTGTC
GCCCTTATTCCCTTTTTTGCGGCATTTTGCCTTCCTGTTTTTGCTCACCCAGAAACGCTGGTGAAAGTAA
AAGATGCTGAAGATCAGTTGGGTGCACGAGTGGGTTACATCGAACTGGATCTCAACAGCGGTAAGATCCT
TGAGAGTTTTCGCCCCGAAGAACGTTTTCCAATGATGAGCACTTTTAAAGTTCTGCTATGTGGCGCGGTA
TTATCCCGTATTGACGCCGGGCAAGAGCAACTCGGTCGCCGCATACACTATTCTCAGAATGACTTGGTTG
AGTACTCACCAGTCACAGAAAAGCATCTTACGGATGGCATGACAGTAAGAGAATTATGCAGTGCTGCCAT
AACCATGAGTGATAACACTGCGGCCAACTTACTTCTGACAACGATCGGAGGACCGAAGGAGCTAACCGCT
TTTTTGCACAACATGGGGGATCATGTAACTCGCCTTGATCGTTGGGAACCGGAGCTGAATGAAGCCATAC
CAAACGACGAGCGTGACACCACGATGCCTGTAGCAATGGCAACAACGTTGCGCAAACTATTAACTGGCGA
ACTACTTACTCTAGCTTCCCGGCAACAATTAATAGACTGGATGGAGGCGGATAAAGTTGCAGGACCACTT
CTGCGCTCGGCCCTTCCGGCTGGCTGGTTTATTGCTGATAAATCTGGAGCCGGTGAGCGTGGGTCTCGCG
GTATCATTGCAGCACTGGGGCCAGATGGTAAGCCCTCCCGTATCGTAGTTATCTACACGACGGTGAGTCA
GGCAACTATGGATGAACGAAATAGACAGATCGCTGAGATAGGTGCCTCACTGATTAAGCATTGGTAACTG
TCAGACCAAGTTTACTCATATATACTTTAGATTGATTTAAAACTTCATTTTTAATTTAAAAGGATCTAGG
TGAAGATCCTTTTTGATAATCTCATGACCAAAATCCCTTAACGTGAGTTTTCGTTCCACTGAGCGTCAGA
CCCCGTAGAAAAGATCAAAGGATCTTCTTGAGATCCTTTTTTTCTGCGCGTAATCTGCTGCTTGCAAACA
AAAAAACCACCGCTACCAGCGGTGGTTTGTTTGCCGGATCAAGAGCTACCAACTCTTTTTCCGAAGGTAA
CTGGCTTCAGCAGAGCGCAGATACCAAATACTGTTCTTCTAGTGTAGCCGTAGTTAGGCCACCACTTCAA
GAACTCTGTAGCACCGCCTACATACCTCGCTCTGCTAATCCTGTTACCAGTGGCTGCTGCCAGTGGCGAT
AAGTCGTGTCTTACCGGGTTGGACTCAAGACGATAGTTACCGGATAAGGCGCAGCGGTCGGGCTGAACGG
GGGGTTCGTGCACACAGCCCAGCTTGGAGCGAACGACCTACACCGAACTGAGATACCTACAGCGTGAGCT
ATGAGAAAGCGCCACGCTTCCCGAAGGGAGAAAGGCGGACAGGTATCCGGTAAGCGGCAGGGTCGGAACA
GGAGAGCGCACGAGGGAGCTTCCAGGGGGAAACGCCTGGTATCTTTATAGTCCTGTCGGGTTTCGCCACC
TCTGACTTGAGCGTCGATTTTTGTGATGCTCGTCAGGGGGGCGGAGCCTATGGAAAAACGCCAGCAACGC
GGCCTTTTTACGGTTCCTGGCCTTTTGCTGGCCTTTTGCTCACATGTTCTTTCCTGCGTTATCCCCTGAT
TCTGTGGATAACCGTATTACCGCCTTTGAGTGAGCTGATACCGCTCGCCGCAGCCGAACGACCGAGCGCA
GCGAGTCAGTGAGCGAGGAAGCGGAAGAGCGCCCAATACGCAAACCGCCTCTCCCCGCGCGTTGGCCGAT
TCATTAATGCAGCTGGCACGACAGGTTTCCCGACTGGAAAGCGGGCAGTGAGCGCAACGCAATTAATGTG
AGTTAGCTCACTCATTAGGCACCCCAGGCTTTCCACTTTATGCTTCCGGCTCGTATGTTGTGTGGAATTG
TGAGCGGATAACAATTTCACACAGGAAACAGCTATGACCATGATTACGCCAAGCGCGCAATTAACCCTCA
CTAAAGGGAACAAAAGCTGGAGCTGCAAGCTTAATGTAGTCTTATGCAATACTCTTGTAGTCTTGCAACA
TGGTAACGATGAGTTAGCAACATGCCTTACAAGGAGAGAAAAAGCACCGTGCATGCCGATTGGTGGAAGT
AAGGTGGTACGATCGTGCCTTATTAGGAAGGCAACAGACGGGTCTGACATGGATTGGACGAACCACTGAA
TTGCCGCATTGCAGAGATATTGTATTTAAGTGCCTAGCTCGATACATAAAC
